Addgene plasmid #113746: pENTR-R4R3-mEGFP-N
Purpose: Gateway multi-site entry clone for second position mEGFP (N-terminal tag). Introduced into the genome via homology-directed repair after an LR reaction with homology sequences.
Depositing lab: Magdalena Bezanilla. Depositing organization: Dartmouth College and Medical School. Publication: Efficient and modular CRISPR-Cas9 vector system for Physcomitrella patens. Mallett DR, Chang M, Cheng X, Bezanilla M. Plant Direct. 2019 Sep 12;3(9):e00168. doi: 10.1002/pld3.168. eCollection 2019 Sep. PubMed 31523744.
Backbone
  Vector backbone: pDONR221-P4rP3r
  Backbone manufacturer: Invitrogen
  Backbone size w/o insert (bp): 2540
  Vector type: CRISPR ; Gateway Entry Vector
Growth in bacteria
  Bacterial resistance: Kanamycin, 50 μg/mL
  Growth temperature: 37°C
  Growth strain: DH5alpha
  Copy number: High Copy
Gene/Insert
  Gene/Insert name: mEGFP
  Insert size (bp): 726
  Tag / fusion protein: mEGFP (N terminal on insert)
  Cloning method: Gateway Cloning
  Sequencing primers: 5′ M13 Forward; 3′ M13 Reverse
Terms and licenses: Academic/Nonprofit Terms; Industry Terms: Not Available to Industry
Depositor comments: Second position vector for three-way Gateway LR reaction to insert N-terminal mEGFP at your locus of interest (stop codon removed).
How to cite: pENTR-R4R3-mEGFP-N was a gift from Magdalena Bezanilla (Addgene plasmid # 113746 ; http://n2t.net/addgene:113746 ; RRID:Addgene_113746)
