[The description below was written by a language model from this plasmid's Addgene catalogue record and the feature table of its GenBank file.]
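Description:
pENTR-R4R3-mEGFP-N is a 3,390 bp Gateway MultiSite entry clone built in the Invitrogen pDONR221-P4rP3r backbone. It belongs to a modular CRISPR-Cas9 vector system developed for the moss Physcomitrella patens. It is propagated in E. coli as a high-copy plasmid from a ColE1/pUC-type origin and selected with kanamycin through the aph(3')-Ia aminoglycoside phosphotransferase gene. Upstream of the cloning region sit the rrnB T1 and T2 transcription terminators, which insulate the insert from read-through transcription in bacteria. M13 forward and reverse primer sites, along with a T7 promoter on the distal side, flank the cassette and allow the insert to be sequenced.

The payload is a promoterless coding sequence for mEGFP, the enhanced GFP carrying the monomerizing A206K mutation, annotated as mammalian codon-optimized. It is bracketed by attR4 and attR3 recombination sites. These sites define it as the second-position (middle) element in a three-fragment LR reaction. According to the depositor, the stop codon has been removed so that the fluorescent protein can read through into a downstream coding sequence as an N-terminal tag.

The plasmid carries no expression elements or homology arms of its own. Instead, it is meant to be recombined with first- and third-position entry clones carrying homology sequences from a locus of interest. The resulting assembly is a donor template in which mEGFP is flanked by those arms. That template is then used for homology-directed repair to knock the tag into the genome at the endogenous gene, so that expression of the fusion would depend on the regulatory sequences of the targeted locus.
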