LOCUS       Exported 3390 bp ds-DNA circular SYN 12-MAY-2021
DEFINITION  Gateway multi-site entry clone for second position mEGFP (N-terminal
            tag). Introduced into the genome via homology-directed repair after
            an LR reaction with homology sequences..
ACCESSION   .
VERSION     .
KEYWORDS    pENTR-R4R3-mEGFP-N
SOURCE      synthetic DNA construct
  ORGANISM  synthetic DNA construct
REFERENCE   1 (bases 1 to 3390)
  AUTHORS   Mallett DR, Chang M, Cheng X, Bezanilla M
  TITLE     Efficient and modular CRISPR-Cas9 vector system for Physcomitrella
            patens.
  JOURNAL   Plant Direct. 2019 Sep 12;3(9):e00168. doi: 10.1002/pld3.168.
            eCollection 2019 Sep.
  PUBMED    31523744
REFERENCE   2 (bases 1 to 3390)
  AUTHORS   .
  TITLE     Direct Submission
  JOURNAL   Exported May 12, 2021 from SnapGene Server 1.1.58
            http://www.snapgene.com
FEATURES             Location/Qualifiers
     source          1..3390
                     /organism="synthetic DNA construct"
                     /mol_type="other DNA"
     primer_bind     92..109
                     /label=L4440
                     /note="L4440 vector, forward primer"
     terminator      268..295
                     /label=rrnB T2 terminator
                     /note="transcription terminator T2 from the E. coli rrnB
                     gene"
     terminator      387..473
                     /gene="Escherichia coli rrnB"
                     /label=rrnB T1 terminator
                     /note="transcription terminator T1 from the E. coli rrnB
                     gene"
     primer_bind     522..544
                     /label=M13/pUC Forward
                     /note="In lacZ gene"
     primer_bind     536..553
                     /label=M13 Forward
                     /note="In lacZ gene. Also called M13-F20 or M13 (-21)
                     Forward"
     primer_bind     537..553
                     /label=M13 fwd
                     /note="common sequencing primer, one of multiple similar
                     variants"
     protein_bind    complement(603..727)
                     /gene="mutant version of attR"
                     /label=attR4
                     /bound_moiety="LR Clonase(TM)"
                     /note="recombination site for the Gateway(R) LR reaction"
     CDS             735..1451
                     /codon_start=1
                     /product="enhanced GFP with monomerizing A206K mutation
                     (Zacharias et al., 2002)"
                     /label=mEGFP
                     /note="mammalian codon-optimized"
                     /translation="MVSKGEELFTGVVPILVELDGDVNGHKFSVSGEGEGDATYGKLTL
                     KFICTTGKLPVPWPTLVTTLTYGVQCFSRYPDHMKQHDFFKSAMPEGYVQERTIFFKDD
                     GNYKTRAEVKFEGDTLVNRIELKGIDFKEDGNILGHKLEYNYNSHNVYIMADKQKNGIK
                     VNFKIRHNIEDGSVQLADHYQQNTPIGDGPVLLPDNHYLSTQSKLSKDPNEKRDHMVLL
                     EFVTAAGITLGMDELYK"
     primer_bind     complement(780..801)
                     /label=EGFP-N
                     /note="EGFP, reverse primer"
     primer_bind     complement(1041..1060)
                     /label=EXFP-R
                     /note="For distinguishing EGFP variants, reverse primer"
     primer_bind     1388..1409
                     /label=EGFP-C
                     /note="EGFP, forward primer"
     protein_bind    1453..1576
                     /gene="mutant version of attR"
                     /label=attR3
                     /bound_moiety="LR Clonase(TM)"
                     /note="recombination site for the Gateway(R) LR reaction"
     primer_bind     complement(1631..1650)
                     /label=T7
                     /note="T7 promoter, forward primer"
     promoter        complement(1632..1650)
                     /label=T7 promoter
                     /note="promoter for bacteriophage T7 RNA polymerase"
     primer_bind     complement(1655..1671)
                     /label=M13 rev
                     /note="common sequencing primer, one of multiple similar
                     variants"
     primer_bind     complement(1655..1671)
                     /label=M13 Reverse
                     /note="In lacZ gene. Also called M13-rev"
     primer_bind     complement(1773..1792)
                     /label=pENTR-R
                     /note="pENTR vectors, reverse primer"
     CDS             1784..2593
                     /codon_start=1
                     /gene="aph(3')-Ia"
                     /product="aminoglycoside phosphotransferase"
                     /label=KanR
                     /note="confers resistance to kanamycin in bacteria or G418
                     (Geneticin(R)) in eukaryotes"
                     /translation="MSHIQRETSRPRLNSNMDADLYGYKWARDNVGQSGATIYRLYGKP
                     DAPELFLKHGKGSVANDVTDEMVRLNWLTEFMPLPTIKHFIRTPDDAWLLTTAIPGKTA
                     FQVLEEYPDSGENIVDALAVFLRRLHSIPVCNCPFNSDRVFRLAQAQSRMNNGLVDASD
                     FDDERNGWPVEQVWKEMHKLLPFSPDSVVTHGDFSLDNLIFDEGKLIGCIDVGRVGIAD
                     RYQDLAILWNCLGEFSPSLQKRLFQKYGIDNPDMNKLQFHLMLDEFF"
     primer_bind     complement(1851..1870)
                     /label=Kan-R
                     /note="Kanamycin resistance gene, reverse primer"
     rep_origin      2740..3328
                     /direction=RIGHT
                     /label=ori
                     /note="high-copy-number ColE1/pMB1/pBR322/pUC origin of
                     replication"
     primer_bind     3229..3248
                     /label=pBR322ori-F
                     /note="pBR322 origin, forward primer"
ORIGIN
        1 ctttcctgcg ttatcccctg attctgtgga taaccgtatt accgcctttg agtgagctga
       61 taccgctcgc cgcagccgaa cgaccgagcg cagcgagtca gtgagcgagg aagcggaaga
      121 gcgcccaata cgcaaaccgc ctctccccgc gcgttggccg attcattaat gcagctggca
      181 cgacaggttt cccgactgga aagcgggcag tgagcgcaac gcaattaata cgcgtaccgc
      241 tagccaggaa gagtttgtag aaacgcaaaa aggccatccg tcaggatggc cttctgctta
      301 gtttgatgcc tggcagttta tggcgggcgt cctgcccgcc accctccggg ccgttgcttc
      361 acaacgttca aatccgctcc cggcggattt gtcctactca ggagagcgtt caccgacaaa
      421 caacagataa aacgaaaggc ccagtcttcc gactgagcct ttcgttttat ttgatgcctg
      481 gcagttccct actctcgcgt taacgctagc atggatgttt tcccagtcac gacgttgtaa
      541 aacgacggcc agtcttaagc tcgggcccct acaggtcact aataccatct aagtagttga
      601 ttcatagtga ctggatatgt tgtgttttac agtattatgt agtctgtttt ttatgcaaaa
      661 tctaatttaa tatattgata tttatatcat tttacgtttc tcgttcaact tttctataca
      721 aagttgaagg atccatggtg agcaagggcg aggagctgtt caccggggtg gtgcccatcc
      781 tggtcgagct ggacggcgac gtaaacggcc acaagttcag cgtgtccggc gagggcgagg
      841 gcgatgccac ctacggcaag ctgaccctga agttcatctg caccaccggc aagctgcccg
      901 tgccctggcc caccctcgtg accaccctga cctacggcgt gcagtgcttc agccgctacc
      961 ccgaccacat gaagcagcac gacttcttca agtccgccat gcccgaaggc tacgtccagg
     1021 agcgcaccat cttcttcaag gacgacggca actacaagac ccgcgccgag gtgaagttcg
     1081 agggcgacac cctggtgaac cgcatcgagc tgaagggcat cgacttcaag gaggacggca
     1141 acatcctggg gcacaagctg gagtacaact acaacagcca caacgtctat atcatggccg
     1201 acaagcagaa gaacggcatc aaggtgaact tcaagatccg ccacaacatc gaggacggca
     1261 gcgtgcagct cgccgaccac taccagcaga acacccccat cggcgacggc cccgtgctgc
     1321 tgcccgacaa ccactacctg agcacccagt ccaagcttag caaagacccc aacgagaagc
     1381 gcgatcacat ggtcctgctg gagttcgtga ccgccgccgg gatcactctc ggcatggacg
     1441 agctgtacaa gacaactttg tataataaag ttgaacgaga aacgtaaaat gatataaata
     1501 tcaatatatt aaattagatt ttgcataaaa aacagactac ataatactgt aaaacacaac
     1561 atatccagtc actatgaatc aactacttag atggtattag tgacctgtac tgcagggcgg
     1621 ccgcgatatc ccctatagtg agtcgtatta catggtcata gctgtttcct ggcagctctg
     1681 gcccgtgtct caaaatctct gatgttacat tgcacaagat aaaaatatat catcatgaac
     1741 aataaaactg tctgcttaca taaacagtaa tacaaggggt gttatgagcc atattcaacg
     1801 ggaaacgtcg aggccgcgat taaattccaa catggatgct gatttatatg ggtataaatg
     1861 ggctcgcgat aatgtcgggc aatcaggtgc gacaatctat cgcttgtatg ggaagcccga
     1921 tgcgccagag ttgtttctga aacatggcaa aggtagcgtt gccaatgatg ttacagatga
     1981 gatggtcaga ctaaactggc tgacggaatt tatgcctctt ccgaccatca agcattttat
     2041 ccgtactcct gatgatgcat ggttactcac cactgcgatc cccggaaaaa cagcattcca
     2101 ggtattagaa gaatatcctg attcaggtga aaatattgtt gatgcgctgg cagtgttcct
     2161 gcgccggttg cattcgattc ctgtttgtaa ttgtcctttt aacagcgatc gcgtatttcg
     2221 tctcgctcag gcgcaatcac gaatgaataa cggtttggtt gatgcgagtg attttgatga
     2281 cgagcgtaat ggctggcctg ttgaacaagt ctggaaagaa atgcataaac ttttgccatt
     2341 ctcaccggat tcagtcgtca ctcatggtga tttctcactt gataacctta tttttgacga
     2401 ggggaaatta ataggttgta ttgatgttgg acgagtcgga atcgcagacc gataccagga
     2461 tcttgccatc ctatggaact gcctcggtga gttttctcct tcattacaga aacggctttt
     2521 tcaaaaatat ggtattgata atcctgatat gaataaattg cagtttcatt tgatgctcga
     2581 tgagtttttc taatcagaat tggttaattg gttgtaacac tggcagagca ttacgctgac
     2641 ttgacgggac ggcgcaagct catgaccaaa atcccttaac gtgagttacg cgtcgttcca
     2701 ctgagcgtca gaccccgtag aaaagatcaa aggatcttct tgagatcctt tttttctgcg
     2761 cgtaatctgc tgcttgcaaa caaaaaaacc accgctacca gcggtggttt gtttgccgga
     2821 tcaagagcta ccaactcttt ttccgaaggt aactggcttc agcagagcgc agataccaaa
     2881 tactgttctt ctagtgtagc cgtagttagg ccaccacttc aagaactctg tagcaccgcc
     2941 tacatacctc gctctgctaa tcctgttacc agtggctgct gccagtggcg ataagtcgtg
     3001 tcttaccggg ttggactcaa gacgatagtt accggataag gcgcagcggt cgggctgaac
     3061 ggggggttcg tgcacacagc ccagcttgga gcgaacgacc tacaccgaac tgagatacct
     3121 acagcgtgag ctatgagaaa gcgccacgct tcccgaaggg agaaaggcgg acaggtatcc
     3181 ggtaagcggc agggtcggaa caggagagcg cacgagggag cttccagggg gaaacgcctg
     3241 gtatctttat agtcctgtcg ggtttcgcca cctctgactt gagcgtcgat ttttgtgatg
     3301 ctcgtcaggg gggcggagcc tatggaaaaa cgccagcaac gcggcctttt tacggttcct
     3361 ggccttttgc tggccttttg ctcacatgtt
//
